>Addgene plasmid #111416 | brr2-R1107L pRS313 | addgene full sequence | sequence record 217900 | Addgene NGS Result
GAGATACCTACAGCGTGAGCTATGAGAAAGCGCCACGCTTCCCGAAGGGAGAAAGGCGGACAGGTATCCG
GTAAGCGGCAGGGTCGGAACAGGAGAGCGCACGAGGGAGCTTCCAGGGGGAAACGCCTGGTATCTTTATA
GTCCTGTCGGGTTTCGCCACCTCTGACTTGAGCGTCGATTTTTGTGATGCTCGTCAGGGGGGCGGAGCCT
ATGGAAAAACGCCAGCAACGCGGCCTTTTTACGGTTCCTGGCCTTTTGCTGGCCTTTTGCTCACATGTTC
TTTCCTGCGTTATCCCCTGATTCTGTGGATAACCGTATTACCGCCTTTGAGTGAGCTGATACCGCTCGCC
GCAGCCGAACGACCGAGCGCAGCGAGTCAGTGAGCGAGGAAGCGGAAGAGCGCCCAATACGCAAACCGCC
TCTCCCCGCGCGTTGGCCGATTCATTAATGCAGCTGGCACGACAGGTTTCCCGACTGGAAAGCGGGCAGT
GAGCGCAACGCAATTAATGTGAGTTAGCTCACTCATTAGGCACCCCAGGCTTTACACTTTATGCTTCCGG
CTCGTATGTTGTGTGGAATTGTGAGCGGATAACAATTTCACACAGGAAACAGCTATGACATGATTACGAA
TTCGAGCTCCATTTTGTTATTTGCGAGCCCAATGAACTGAGACTATATTGTAATAAGGGCCGTTTGTTCA
AATTCGTACTATCCATATCATTCAGACAGGAACAAACTTGATAATTAGTGGTGTTGAATCAAGTACTATT
AACGCATTGTGATGATCTCTCAGATATCAATGCGTGTTTGCTTCTTTGACGATCTAATATTGAATATTGT
CGCTCTTTACGAGAATATTAAAAATTTATGCTACTAAAGCTATGTCTACTATAAAGGAATAATACACTAA
TAGAGATAATCTTGAGTAAAATAAGGTGAAGGTAAATATAAGTAATTGCTTTGGAAGATTTACCGTGAGC
CTTCGTTATTAAAAATGACTGAGCATGAAACGAAGGATAAGGCCAAAAAAATTAGAGAAATTTATCGTTA
TGATGAGATGTCCAATAAGGTGTTGAAAGTTGATAAACGCTTTATGAATACCAGCCAAAATCCTCAAAGG
GATGCGGAAATATCACAACCAAAATCCATGAGTGGTAGAATTAGTGCTAAGGATATGGGACAGGGCCTGT
GCAATAACATTAATAAAGGACTAAAAGAAAATGATGTAGCCGTTGAAAAAACTGGAAAGAGCGCATCATT
GAAAAAAATTCAGCAGCATAACACCATTTTGAATTCTTCCTCCGATTTCAGGTTACATTATTATCCAAAG
GATCCCTCAAATGTCGAAACTTACGAGCAGATTTTGCAGTGGGTTACAGAAGTTTTAGGCAATGATATAC
CCCATGATCTTATTATTGGAACTGCTGATATATTCATCAGACAATTGAAAGAAAATGAGGAAAATGAGGA
TGGTAATATTGAAGAGCGAAAGGAAAAGATCCAGCATGAGCTAGGCATCAATATAGACTCCCTGAAGTTT
AACGAATTAGTTAAACTTATGAAAAACATTACCGATTATGAAACACATCCTGACAATAGCAATAAACAAG
CAGTAGCAATTCTTGCCGATGATGAAAAATCAGATGAAGAAGAAGTAACAGAAATGTCCAACAATGCTAA
TGTTCTTGGGGGAGAAATCAATGATAATGAAGATGATGATGAGGAATATGATTACAATGACGTTGAAGTC
AATTCTAAAAAAAAAAACAAGAGGGCATTGCCAAACATTGAAAACGATATAATTAAACTCTCCGATAGTA
AAACAAGTAATATCGAGAGCGTTCCGATATACTCAATCGATGAATTTTTTTTGCAGAGAAAACTTCGGTC
AGAGCTTGGTTACAAGGATACCTCTGTAATACAAGACCTGTCAGAAAAAATTTTGAATGATATTGAAACA
CTTGAGCATAATCCAGTAGCGTTGGAGCAGAAGTTGGTTGATCTGCTTAAATTCGAGAATATATCACTGG
CTGAATTTATTCTCAAGAATAGATCTACAATTTTTTGGGGCATACGACTGGCGAAGAGCACAGAGAATGA
AATACCGAACTTAATAGAGAAAATGGTTGCAAAAGGTTTGAATGATCTTGTGGAACAGTATAAATTTAGA
GAAACTACACACTCAAAGCGTGAACTCGATTCCGGTGACGACCAGCCACAGTCTTCGGAAGCAAAAAGAA
CAAAATTCAGTAATCCAGCAATACCGCCCGTCATAGATTTGGAAAAGATTAAATTCGACGAAAGTTCTAA
ATTAATGACCGTGACAAAAGTATCCCTACCGGAAGGATCATTCAAAAGGGTGAAACCACAATATGACGAA
ATACATATTCCAGCTCCTAGCAAACCTGTTATTGATTATGAGTTGAAAGAAATTACTTCTCTACCAGATT
GGTGTCAGGAGGCGTTTCCTTCATCGGAAACAACGTCCTTAAACCCTATACAATCAAAGGTTTTTCACGC
AGCATTTGAAGGTGATTCAAACATGCTAATATGTGCACCCACTGGTTCAGGTAAGACGAATATCGCGTTA
TTGACGGTATTGAAAGCCTTATCCCATCATTATAACCCGAAAACTAAGAAATTAAACCTTTCTGCATTTA
AAATTGTTTATATAGCACCCTTGAAAGCCTTAGTACAGGAACAAGTCCGAGAATTTCAAAGGAGGTTGGC
TTTTCTAGGTATAAAAGTCGCTGAATTGACTGGTGATTCTAGGCTTAGTAGAAAGCAAATTGACGAGACG
CAGGTTTTGGTGTCTACGCCAGAGAAATGGGACATAACTACTAGAAATTCAAATAATTTGGCCATCGTAG
AACTTGTTCGTTTGTTGATTATAGATGAAATACATTTGTTACATGATGACAGGGGACCAGTATTGGAAAG
CATCGTGGCTAGGACATTTTGGGCTTCCAAATATGGCCAGGAATACCCCAGAATAATAGGCCTTTCTGCC
ACCTTACCAAATTATGAGGATGTCGGTAGGTTTTTAAGAGTTCCGAAGGAAGGATTGTTTTATTTTGACT
CCTCATTTAGACCGTGTCCTCTATCTCAACAGTTTTGTGGCATTAAGGAACGGAACTCCTTGAAAAAGCT
GAAGGCTATGAATGATGCTTGTTATGAAAAGGTATTGGAATCCATCAATGAAGGTAATCAAATAATCGTG
TTTGTTCATTCTCGAAAAGAAACATCACGAACAGCAACATGGTTGAAAAATAAATTTGCTGAAGAGAACA
TTACTCATAAATTAACCAAAAATGATGCAGGATCGAAGCAGATTTTAAAGACAGAAGCAGCCAACGTACT
CGATCCAAGTCTACGAAAGTTGATTGAAAGCGGTATAGGGACGCATCACGCAGGGCTGACCAGAAGTGAC
AGATCCTTATCTGAAGATTTATTTGCAGACGGGTTGTTGCAAGTATTGGTATGCACTGCGACGTTAGCAT
GGGGTGTTAATCTACCTGCTCATACAGTGATTATAAAAGGAACAGATGTCTATTCACCTGAAAAGGGGTC
CTGGGAACAACTTTCTCCACAAGATGTACTTCAAATGTTAGGTAGAGCAGGCAGACCGAGATATGACACA
TTTGGCGAGGGTATTATAATAACAGACCAATCGAATGTTCAATATTATCTCTCGGTTTTAAATCAACAAT
TACCAATAGAATCGCAATTTGTTTCAAAATTAGTTGACAACTTAAATGCAGAAGTTGTCGCGGGTAACAT
TAAGTGCAGGAATGATGCTGTGAATTGGTTGGCGTATACTTACCTATATGTCAGAATGTTAGCTTCCCCT
ATGCTTTACAAAGTACCTGATATTTCAAGTGATGGGCAATTGAAAAAGTTTAGAGAAAGCTTAGTCCATT
CGGCCCTATGCATTTTAAAAGAACAAGAGTTGGTGTTATATGATGCTGAAAATGATGTAATTGAGGCGAC
CGATCTAGGAAATATAGCGTCGTCATTTTACATAAATCATGCTTCCATGGATGTTTACAATAGAGAGTTA
GATGAACATACAACTCAGATTGATCTTTTTAGAATATTCTCAATGTCGGAAGAGTTTAAGTACGTATCGG
TGAGATATGAAGAGAAAAGAGAACTAAAACAACTTCTAGAGAAAGCACCCATTCCTATCAGAGAAGATAT
TGATGATCCTTTAGCAAAAGTGAATGTACTACTGCAGTCTTATTTTTCCCAGCTAAAGTTCGAAGGTTTT
GCACTTAATTCTGATATAGTGTTTATTCACCAAAATGCTGGTCTGTTATTGCGTGCTATGTTTGAAATAT
GCTTGAAGAGAGGATGGGGACATCCCACACGGATGTTGTTAAATCTTTGCAAATCTGCCACAACTAAAAT
GTGGCCAACAAACTGTCCTTTAAGACAGTTTAAAACATGCCCTGTCGAAGTGATTAAAAGGCTGGAAGCC
TCTACAGTACCGTGGGGAGATTATCTACAGCTAGAAACACCTGCCGAAGTTGGTCGTGCAATCAGATCTG
AAAAATATGGAAAACAGGTTTACGATTTATTGAAAAGATTTCCCAAAATGTCCGTAACATGCAACGCTCA
GCCAATTACCCGTAGCGTTATGAGGTTCAACATTGAAATAATAGCCGACTGGATATGGGATATGAATGTA
CACGGTTCCCTTGAACCTTTTTTGCTCATGCTAGAAGACACTGATGGTGATTCAATACTTTATTATGACG
TACTATTCATCACTCCAGATATAGTTGGTCATGAATTTACCTTATCCTTTACTTATGAGTTAAAGCAGCA
CAATCAAAATAACTTACCACCTAATTTCTTCCTTACTTTGATATCAGAAAATTGGTGGCACAGTGAATTC
GAGATTCCAGTTTCCTTCAATGGATTTAAACTTCCGAAAAAATTTCCTCCTCCTACTCCCCTTCTGGAGA
ATATTAGTATTTCAACATCAGAGCTTGGCAATGATGATTTTTCCGAAGTATTTGAATTTAAAACTTTCAA
CAAGATTCAGAGCCAGGTCTTCGAGTCTCTCTACAATTCGAATGACTCGGTCTTTGTAGGTTCAGGAAAG
GGCACAGGTAAAACAGCTATGGCTGAATTAGCACTGTTAAATCATTGGAGACAGAATAAAGGAAGAGCGG
TTTATATCAATCCGTCTGGGGAAAAAATTGATTTTTTGCTATCTGATTGGAATAAAAGGTTCTCTCATCT
TGCTGGTGGTAAGATAATAAATAAGCTAGGAAATGATCCTTCACTAAATTTAAAATTATTAGCAAAAAGC
CATGTTCTCTTGGCTACCCCCGTGCAATTTGAGCTTTTGTCACGTCGTTGGAGACAAAGGAAGAACATCC
AAAGTTTAGAATTAATGATATATGATGACGCTCATGAGATTAGCCAAGGTGTTTACGGTGCTGTGTATGA
AACGCTAATTTCTAGAATGATATTTATAGCAACCCAACTTGAAAAGAAAATTCGATTTGTTTGCCTTTCG
AACTGTTTGGCAAATGCTCGTGATTTTGGTGAATGGGCTGGTATGACGAAGTCAAACATCTACAACTTTT
CTCCAAGCGAAAGAATTGAGCCTCTTGAAATTAATATTCAGTCATTTAAAGATGTTGAGCACATATCATT
CAATTTTTCGATGCTTCAAATGGCATTTGAAGCATCTGCTGCTGCAGCGGGAAATCGTAATTCCAGTTCG
GTGTTCTTACCATCTAGAAAGGATTGTATGGAAGTTGCGTCTGCATTTATGAAGTTTTCAAAAGCAATTG
AATGGGATATGTTGAACGTTGAAGAAGAGCAAATTGTACCATACATTGAAAAGTTAACAGATGGTCATCT
AAGAGCACCTTTAAAACACGGTGTTGGTATTTTGTATAAGGGGATGGCATCAAATGATGAAAGAATTGTG
AAAAGGTTATACGAATATGGTGCGGTATCGGTTTTACTCATTTCTAAGGATTGTTCTGCATTCGCTTGTA
AAACTGATGAAGTGATTATTTTAGGAACCAACCTTTATGATGGTGCAGAGCATAAATATATGCCATATAC
CATAAATGAACTTCTAGAAATGGTGGGACTAGCTAGTGGTAACGATTCAATGGCAGGCAAGGTTTTAATT
TTGACAAGTCACAACATGAAGGCCTACTACAAAAAATTCTTAATTGAGCCTTTGCCTACTGAGAGTTACC
TACAGTATATTATTCATGATACTCTGAACAACGAGATAGCAAATTCTATTATACAAAGCAAACAAGATTG
TGTTGACTGGTTTACATATTCGTATTTCTATCGTCGTATCCATGTGAATCCAAGCTATTATGGCGTAAGG
GATACGTCTCCACATGGAATTTCAGTTTTTTTGAGTAATTTAGTTGAAACTTGTTTGAATGACTTAGTTG
AATCATCCTTCATTGAAATTGACGATACAGAAGCTGAAGTAACCGCAGAAGTTAATGGAGGAGATGATGA
AGCAACTGAAATCATTTCTACCTTGAGCAACGGGCTAATTGCTTCTCACTATGGCGTATCATTTTTTACT
ATTCAGTCATTCGTTTCTTCTTTATCGAATACGTCAACGCTCAAAAACATGCTGTATGTTCTTTCAACAG
CAGTAGAATTCGAAAGTGTTCCACTCAGAAAAGGAGACAGAGCATTACTTGTCAAATTAAGTAAAAGACT
ACCATTGAGATTCCCTGAACACACCTCTTCTGGTTCGGTGAGCTTTAAAGTTTTCTTATTGTTACAAGCA
TATTTTTCACGTCTTGAATTACCTGTCGACTTTCAAAATGATTTAAAAGACATTCTAGAAAAGGTTGTTC
CACTAATTAACGTAGTGGTTGATATCCTTTCAGCAAACGGGTATTTGAATGCTACTACCGCCATGGATTT
GGCGCAGATGTTGATTCAGGGTGTATGGGACGTTGATAATCCGTTGAGACAGATTCCACACTTCAACAAC
AAAATTTTGGAAAAATGTAAAGAAATTAACGTCGAGACGGTCTATGATATAATGGCCCTTGAGGATGAAG
AGAGGGATGAAATTTTAACGCTTACTGATTCACAGCTTGCGCAGGTCGCCGCGTTTGTTAACAATTACCC
CAACGTTGAACTTACTTATTCGTTGAATAATTCTGATTCGTTAATTTCAGGTGTAAAACAGAAAATTACC
ATTCAATTGACAAGAGATGTTGAACCTGAGAACTTACAAGTAACATCTGAAAAGTATCCGTTTGATAAGC
TAGAAAGTTGGTGGTTGGTTTTAGGTGAAGTATCTAAAAAAGAGCTTTATGCGATCAAGAAAGTTACTTT
AAATAAAGAGACTCAGCAATATGAATTGGAATTTGACACTCCGACATCTGGTAAACATAACTTAACAATT
TGGTGTGTCTGTGATTCATATCTTGACGCAGATAAAGAGTTGTCCTTTGAAATAAATGTGAAATAAAATC
ATTGTTTAGTCCTGGATAATCGAATGGATTTCAATATATAACATTCTCTTGCGGCTATTTAATCTAATTG
TGATATATACAGTTTATAGCAAAAGCGTATCATTGCATCACTGCATTTCTATATCTTCATCTTCATCTTC
ATCCTGTTCTCCTTCTTTGTTTTCGTTTTCAATAAATCCACCTTGATCCTCTAGAGTCGACCTGCAGGGG
TGGAGCTCGGTACCCGGGGATCCTCTAGAGTCGACCTGCAGGCATGCAAGCTTGGCACTGGCCGTCGTTT
TACAACGTCGTGACTGGGAAAACCCTGGCGTTACCCAACTTAATCGCCTTGCAGCACATCCCCCTTTCGC
CAGCTGGCGTAATAGCGAAGAGGCCCGCACCGATCGCCCTTCCCAACAGTTGCGCAGCCTGAATGGCGAA
TGGCGCCTGATGCGGTATTTTCTCCTTACGCATCTGTGCGGTATTTCACACCGCATAACTAGCTTTTAAC
TTGTATCCTAGGTTATCTATGCTGTCTCACCATAGAGAATATTACCTATTTCAGAATGTATGTCCATGAT
TCGCCGGGTAAATACATATAATACACAAATCTGGCTTAATAAAGTCTATAATATATCTCATAAAGAAGTG
CTAAATTGGCTAGTGCTATATATTTTTAAGAAAATTTCTTTTGACTAAGTCCATATCGACTTTGTAAAAG
TTCACATTAGCATACATATATTACACGAGCCAGAAATAGTAACTTTTGCCTAAATCACAAATTGCAAAAT
TTAATTGCTTGCAAAAGGTCACATGCTTATAATCAACTTTTTTAAAAATTTAAAATACTTTTTTATTTTT
TATTTTTAAACATAAATGAAATAATTTATTTATTGTTTATGATTACCGAAACATAAAACCTGCTCAAGAA
AAAGAAACTGTTTTGTCCTTGGAAAAAAAGCACTACCTAGGAGCGGCCAAAATGCCGAGGCTTTCATAGC
TTAAACTCTTTACAGAAAATAGGCATTATAGATCAGTTCGAGTTTTCTTATTCTTCCTTCCGGTTTTATC
GTCACAGTTTTACAGTAAATAAGTATCACCTCTTAGAGTTAGCTTACATTTTATGTTAGCTGGTGGACTG
ACGCCAGAAAATGTTGGTGATGCGCTTAGATTAAATGGCGTTATTGGTGTTGATGTAAGCGGAGGTGTGG
AGACAAATGGTGTAAAAGACTCTAACAAAATAGCAAATTTCGTCAAAAATGCTAAGAAATAGGTTATTAC
TGAGTAGTATTTATTTAAGTATTGTTTGTGCACTTGCCTGCAGGCCTTTTGAAAAGCAAGCATAAAAGAT
CTAAACATAAAATCTGTAAAATAACAAGATGTAAAGATAATGCTAAATCATTTGGCTTTTTGATTGATTG
TACAGGAAAATATACATCGCAGGGGGTTGACTTTTACCATTTCACCGCAATGGAATCAAACTTGTTGAAG
AGAATGTTCACAGGCGCATACGCTACAATGACCCGATTCTTGCTAGCCTTTTCTCGGTCTTGCAAACAAC
CGCCGGCAGCTTAGTATATAAATACACATGTACATACCTCTCTCCGTATCCTCGTAATCATTTTCTTGTA
TTTATCGTCTTTTCGCTGTAAAAACTTTATCACACTTATCTCAAATACACTTATTAACCGCTTTTACTAT
TATCTTCTACGCTGACAGTAATATCAAACAGTGACACATATTAAACACAGTGGTTTCTTTGCATAAACAC
CATCAGCCTCAAGTCGTCAAGTAAAGATTTCGTGTTCATGCAGATAGATAACAATCTATATGTTGATAAT
TAGCGTTGCCTCATCAATGCGAGATCCGTTTAACCGGACCTTTTCTTTGACTACAACACAAAAATCAAGC
ACAGAACGTCATACGAATCCGCAACTACATTCTGGGCATTATGGGCTGGACTTGCCACGAAGGAGCAAGC
ACAGAAAATGGTGGAGAAAGCACTACCCAAGTTAGAGATGCTTGGAGGTTTAGCTGCATGTACGGAGCGT
TCTCGAGTTCAAGAGAAAAAAAAAGAAAAAGCAAAAAGAAAAAAGGAAAGCGCGCCTCGTTCAGAATGAC
ACGTATAGAATGATGCATTACCTTGTCATCTTCAGTATCATACTGTTCGTATACATACTTACTGACATTC
ATAGGTATACATATATACACATGTATATATATCGTATGCTGCAGCTTTAAATAATCGGTGTCACTACATA
AGAACACCTTTGGTGGAGGGAACATCGTTGGTACCATTGGGCGAGGTGGCTTCTCTTATGGCAACCGCAA
GAGCCTTGAACGCACTCTCACTACGGTGATGATCATTCTTGCCTCGCAGACAATCAACGTGGAGGGTAAT
TCTGCTAGCCTCTGCAAAGCTTTCAAGAAAATGCGGGATCATCTCGCAAGAGAGATCTCCTACTTTCTCC
CTTTGCAAACCAAGTTCGACAACTGCGTACGGCCTGTTCGAAAGATCTACCACCGCTCTGGAAAGTGCCT
CATCCAAAGGCGCAAATCCTGATCCAAACCTTTTTACTCCACGCACGGCCCCTAGGGCCTCTTTAAAAGC
TTGACCGAGAGCAATCCCGCAGTCTTCAGTGGTGTGATGGTCGTCTATGTGTAAGTCACCAATGCACTCA
ACGATTAGCGACCAGCCGGAATGCTTGGCCAGAGCATGTATCATATGGTCCAGAAACCCTATACCTGTGT
GGACGTTAATCACTTGCGATTGTGTGGCCTGTTCTGCTACTGCTTCTGCCTCTTTTTCTGGGAAGATCGA
GTGCTCTATCGCTAGGGGACCACCCTTTAAAGAGATCGCAATCTGAATCTTGGTTTCATTTGTAATACGC
TTTACTAGGGCTTTCTGCTCTGTCATCTTTGCCTTCGTTTATCTTGCCTGCTCATTTTTTAGTATATTCT
TCGAAGAAATCACATTACTTTATATAATGTATAATTCATTATGTGATAATGCCAATCGCTAAGAAAAAAA
AAGAGTCATCCGCTAGGTGGAAAAAAAAAAATGAAAATCATTACCGAGGCATAAAAAAATATAGAGTGTA
CTAGAGGAGGCCAAGAGTAATAGAAAAAGAAAATTGCGGGAAAGGACTGTGTTATGACTTCCCTGACTAA
TGCCGTGTTCAAACGATACCTGGCAGTGACTCCTAGCGCTCACCAAGCTCTTAAAACGAGAATTAAGAAA
AAGTCGTCATCTTTATACTAAGTTGGCATTATAAAAAAGCATTGCTTATCAATTTGTTGCAACGAACAGG
TCACTATCAGTCAAAATAAAATCATTATTTGATTTCAATTTTGTCCCACTCCCTGCCTCTGTCATCACGA
TACTGTGATGCCATGGTGTCCGACTTATGCCCGAGAAGATGTTGAGCAAACTTATCGCTTATCTGCTTCT
CATAGAGTCTTGCAGACAAACTGCGCAACTCGTGAAAGGTAGGCGGATCCAGGTGGCACTTTTCGGGGAA
ATGTGCGCGGAACCCCTATTTGTTTATTTTTCTAAATACATTCAAATATGTATCCGCTCATGAGACAATA
ACCCTGATAAATGCTTCAATAATATTGAAAAAGGAAGAGTATGAGTATTCAACATTTCCGTGTCGCCCTT
ATTCCCTTTTTTGCGGCATTTTGCCTTCCTGTTTTTGCTCACCCAGAAACGCTGGTGAAAGTAAAAGATG
CTGAAGATCAGTTGGGTGCACGAGTGGGTTACATCGAACTGGATCTCAACAGCGGTAAGATCCTTGAGAG
TTTTCGCCCCGAAGAACGTTTTCCAATGATGAGCACTTTTAAAGTTCTGCTATGTGGCGCGGTATTATCC
CGTGTTGACGCCGGGCAAGAGCAACTCGGTCGCCGCATACACTATTCTCAGAATGACTTGGTTGAGTACT
CACCAGTCACAGAAAAGCATCTTACGGATGGCATGACAGTAAGAGAATTATGCAGTGCTGCCATAACCAT
GAGTGATAACACTGCGGCCAACTTACTTCTGACAACGATCGGAGGACCGAAGGAGCTAACCGCTTTTTTG
CACAACATGGGGGATCATGTAACTCGCCTTGATCGTTGGGAACCGGAGCTGAATGAAGCCATACCAAACG
ACGAGCGTGACACCACGATGCCTGTAGCAATGGCAACAACGTTGCGCAAACTATTAACTGGCGAACTACT
TACTCTAGCTTCCCGGCAACAATTAATAGACTGGATGGAGGCGGATAAAGTTGCAGGACCACTTCTGCGC
TCGGCCCTTCCGGCTGGCTGGTTTATTGCTGATAAATCTGGAGCCGGTGAGCGTGGGTCTCGCGGTATCA
TTGCAGCACTGGGGCCAGATGGTAAGCCCTCCCGTATCGTAGTTATCTACACGACGGGGAGTCAGGCAAC
TATGGATGAACGAAATAGACAGATCGCTGAGATAGGTGCCTCACTGATTAAGCATTGGTAACTGTCAGAC
CAAGTTTACTCATATATACTTTAGATTGATTTAAAACTTCATTTTTAATTTAAAAGGATCTAGGTGAAGA
TCCTTTTTGATAATCTCATGACCAAAATCCCTTAACGTGAGTTTTCGTTCCACTGAGCGTCAGACCCCGT
AGAAAAGATCAAAGGATCTTCTTGAGATCCTTTTTTTCTGCGCGTAATCTGCTGCTTGCAAACAAAAAAA
CCACCGCTACCAGCGGTGGTTTGTTTGCCGGATCAAGAGCTACCAACTCTTTTTCCGAAGGTAACTGGCT
TCAGCAGAGCGCAGATACCAAATACTGTTCTTCTAGTGTAGCCGTAGTTAGGCCACCACTTCAAGAACTC
TGTAGCACCGCCTACATACCTCGCTCTGCTAATCCTGTTACCAGTGGCTGCTGCCAGTGGCGATAAGTCG
TGTCTTACCGGGTTGGACTCAAGACGATAGTTACCGGATAAGGCGCAGCGGTCGGGCTGAACGGGGGGTT
CGTGCACACAGCCCAGCTTGGAGCGAACGACCTACACCGAACT
Features (pLannotate 1.2.2; 21 found; start..end, strand, type, name):
    400..492     +  CDS            lacI (fragment): lac repressor; lacI; The lac repressor binds to the lac operator to inhibit transcription in E. coli. This inhibition can be relieved by adding lactose or isopropyl-β-D-thiogalactopyranoside (IPTG).
    505..526     +  protein_bind   CAP binding site: CAP binding activates transcription in the presence of cAMP. E. coli catabolite activator protein
    541..571     +  promoter       lac promoter: promoter for the E. coli lac operon
    575..597     +  protein_bind   lac operator (fragment): The lac repressor binds to the lac operator to inhibit transcription in E. coli. This inhibition can be relieved by adding lactose or isopropyl-β-D-thiogalactopyranoside (IPTG). lac repressor encoded by lacI
    633..716     -  CDS            RAD24 (fragment): RAD24_YEAST - Experimental evidence at protein level: Swiss-Prot protein existence level 1. Participates in checkpoint pathways arrest of the cell cycle, a mechanism that allows the DNA repair pathways to act to restore the integrity of the DNA prior to DNA synthesis or separation of the replicated chromosomes. Regulates the DNA damage checkpoint pathway throughout the cell cycle, when associated with RCF5. Component of the RFC-like RAD24-RFC complex which loads the checkpoint clamp DDC1:MEC3:RAD17 complex and is involved in DNA repair pathways. During a clamp loading circle, the RFC:clamp com
    995..7483    +  CDS            BRR2: BRR2_YEAST - Also known as RSS1, SNU246. Experimental evidence at protein level: Swiss-Prot protein existence level 1. RNA helicase that plays an essential role in pre-mRNA splicing as component of the U5 snRNP and U4/U6-U5 tri-snRNP complexes. Involved in spliceosome assembly, activation and disassembly. Mediates changes in the dynamic network of RNA-RNA interactions in the spliceosome. Catalyzes the ATP-dependent unwinding of U4/U6 RNA duplices, an essential step in the assembly of a catalytically active spliceosome. From Saccharomyces cerevisiae (strain ATCC 204508 / S288c) (Baker's yeast).
   7675..7698    +  misc_feature   MCS (fragment): pUC18/19 multiple cloning site
   7703..7753    +  misc_feature   MCS (fragment): pUC18/19 multiple cloning site
   7756..7910    +  CDS            lacZα (fragment): LacZα fragment of β-galactosidase; lacZ fragment
   7916..7967    -  misc_feature   bom (fragment): basis of mobility region from pBR322
   8288..8580    -  misc_feature   CEN4: S. cerevisiae CEN4 centromere
   8581..9034    +  rep_origin     ARS1: S. cerevisiae autonomously replicating sequence ARS1
   9351..9527    +  misc_feature   CEN/ARS (fragment): S. cerevisiae CEN4 centromere fused to the autonomously replicating sequence ARS1/ARS416
   9724..10386   -  CDS            HIS3: imidazoleglycerol-phosphate dehydratase, required for histidine biosynthesis; S. cerevisiae HIS3; yeast auxotrophic marker
  10387..10574   -  promoter       HIS3 promoter: S. cerevisiae HIS3
  10624..10722   +  CDS            MRM1 (fragment): MRM1_YEAST - Also known as PET56 From Saccharomyces cerevisiae (strain ATCC 204508 / S288c) (Baker's yeast).
  10723..10810   -  protein_bind   attL3 (fragment): mutant version of attL; recombination site for the Gateway® LR reaction LR Clonase™
  10805..10970   -  CDS            λ integrase (fragment): integrase from phage λ; int
  10996..11100   +  promoter       AmpR promoter: bla
  11101..11961   +  CDS            AmpR: β-lactamase; bla; confers resistance to ampicillin, carbenicillin, and related antibiotics
  12132..217     +  rep_origin     ori (across the origin): high-copy-number ColE1/pMB1/pBR322/pUC origin of replication
