[The description below was written by a language model from this plasmid's Addgene catalogue record and pLannotate feature annotations shown in this document.]
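Description:
brr2-R1107L pRS313 is a yeast centromeric shuttle plasmid carrying a mutant allele of the Saccharomyces cerevisiae BRR2 gene (also known as SLT22, PRP44 or RSS1) in a vector catalogued as pRS313. The sequenced plasmid is about 12.5 kb, slightly larger than the rounded catalogue figure of 12 kb. In E. coli it is maintained through a ColE1/pUC-type origin and selected with ampicillin via the β-lactamase gene and its promoter. In yeast, the annotated CEN4 centromere and ARS1 replication origin provide stable, low-copy, chromosome-like inheritance. The HIS3 gene under its own promoter allows selection by histidine prototrophy in his3 strains. Remnants of the lac promoter/operator, lacZα and a pUC-type polylinker flank the insert. Short fragments called as attL3, λ integrase, lacI and bom are partial matches that do not appear to form functional units.

The roughly 7 kb insert contains the full BRR2 open reading frame of about 6.5 kb. It encodes the RNA helicase of the U5 snRNP and U4/U6-U5 tri-snRNP, which unwinds U4/U6 duplexes during spliceosome activation. The allele carries an arginine-to-leucine substitution at residue 1107. Expression is stated to come from the endogenous BRR2 promoter. No separate promoter feature is annotated, but several hundred base pairs of genomic sequence lie upstream of the coding region, including a fragment of the neighbouring RAD24 gene, which is consistent with a native genomic fragment. No epitope tags or reporters are recorded. The associated work concerns Brr2 as a splicing fidelity factor, so the plasmid is presumably used to express this mutant at near-native levels in yeast to study its effects on splicing.
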