Addgene plasmid #111416: brr2-R1107L pRS313
Purpose: brr2-R1107L (endogenous promoter)
Depositing lab: Christine Guthrie. Depositing organization: University of California, San Francisco (UCSF). Publication: Brr2 is a splicing fidelity factor. Mayerle M, Guthrie C. bioRxiv 2018. 354514 10.1101/354514.
Backbone
  Vector backbone: pRS313
  Backbone size w/o insert (bp): 4967
  Total vector size (bp): 12000
  Vector type: Yeast Expression
  Selectable markers: HIS3
Growth in bacteria
  Bacterial resistance: Ampicillin, 100 μg/mL
  Growth temperature: 37°C
  Growth strain: DH5alpha
  Copy number: Low Copy
Gene/Insert
  Gene/Insert name: BRR2 (alt names: SLT22; PRP44; RSS1)
  Species: S. cerevisiae (budding yeast)
  Insert size (bp): 7000
  Mutation: R1107L aa mutation
Terms and licenses: Academic/Nonprofit Terms; Industry Terms: Not Available to Industry
How to cite: brr2-R1107L pRS313 was a gift from Christine Guthrie (Addgene plasmid # 111416 ; http://n2t.net/addgene:111416 ; RRID:Addgene_111416)
